Addgene plasmid #64240: pGGDestTol2LC-2sgRNA
Purpose: (Empty Backbone) destination vector for two U6x:sgRNA cassettes
Depositing lab: Wenbiao Chen. Depositing organization: Vanderbilt University. Publication: Multiplex Conditional Mutagenesis Using Transgenic Expression of Cas9 and sgRNAs. Yin L, Maddison LA, Li M, Kara N, LaFave MC, Varshney GK, Burgess SM, Patton JG, Chen W. Genetics. 2015 Apr 8. pii: genetics.115.176917. 10.1534/genetics.115.176917 PubMed 25855067.
Backbone
  Vector backbone: pDestTol2LC
  Backbone size (bp): 7083
  Modifications to backbone: One BsaI site in ampicillin sequence is mutated. Two BsaI sites containing adaptors with appropriate overhang (CAGT and TGAG) were sequentially inserted into the NsiI/XhoI and KpnI sites of pDestTol2LC.
  Vector type: CRISPR
Growth in bacteria
  Bacterial resistance: Chloramphenicol and Ampicillin, 25 & 100 μg/mL
  Growth temperature: 37°C
  Growth strain: ccdB Survival
  Copy number: High Copy
Gene/Insert
  Cloning method: Restriction Enzyme
Resource information
  A portion of this plasmid was derived from a plasmid made by: The destination vector for these U6x:sgRNA cassettes were made first by eliminating the BsaI site in pDestTol2CG2 (Chi-Bin Chien lab), followed by replacing the cmcl2:EGFP (AatII/KpnI) with a cryaa:mCerulean (SacII/KpnI) from phsp70l-loxP-mCherry-STOP-loxP-H2B-GFP_cryaa-cerulean to generate pDestTol2LC (Didier Y. R. Stainier lab)
Terms and licenses: Academic/Nonprofit Terms; Industry Terms: Not Available to Industry
How to cite: pGGDestTol2LC-2sgRNA was a gift from Wenbiao Chen (Addgene plasmid # 64240 ; http://n2t.net/addgene:64240 ; RRID:Addgene_64240)
