[The description below was written by a language model from this plasmid's Addgene catalogue record and pLannotate feature annotations shown in this document.]
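Description:
pGGDestTol2LC-2sgRNA is an empty Golden Gate destination vector for CRISPR work, designed to receive two U6x:sgRNA expression cassettes. It is built on pDestTol2LC, itself derived from the Tol2kit Gateway destination plasmid pDestTol2CG2 by removing a BsaI site and swapping the original heart-marker EGFP cassette for a cryaa:mCerulean cassette. For this version, the BsaI site in the ampicillin resistance gene was mutated. Two adaptors carrying BsaI sites with defined overhangs were also inserted, so that sgRNA cassettes can be assembled directionally by BsaI digestion and ligation.

The annotated sequence shows a pBluescript-type backbone with a high-copy ColE1/pUC origin, an f1 origin fragment, AmpR with its promoter, and leftover lac and T3 promoter elements. The stuffer region is a Gateway-style cassette flanked by attR sites, containing ccdB, a ccdA fragment and the chloramphenicol resistance gene. This accounts for the dual chloramphenicol/ampicillin selection and the need for a ccdB-tolerant strain. Loss of ccdB when inserts replace it should provide counterselection against the empty vector.

Downstream lies mCerulean followed by a bGH polyadenylation signal. According to the record it is driven by the cryaa (lens crystallin) promoter, although the feature table does not annotate that promoter. This gives a lens fluorescence marker for identifying transgenic animals. The Tol2 transposon arms implied by the name are not explicitly annotated either. A medaka tyrosinase fragment is called near one end, which may reflect Tol2-adjacent sequence.

The associated publication concerns multiplex conditional mutagenesis using transgenic Cas9 and sgRNAs. The vector's use there would be transposon-mediated integration of paired sgRNA cassettes. The sequence record (about 6.8 kb) is slightly shorter than the listed backbone size.
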