Features (pLannotate 1.2.2; 22 found; start..end, strand, type, name):
      7..336     -  rep_origin     f1 ori (fragment) (sequence partly withheld): f1 bacteriophage origin of replication; arrow indicates direction of (+) strand synthesis
    339..623     +  CDS            tyr (fragment): TYRO_ORYLA - Also known as tyro. Experimental evidence at transcript level: Swiss-Prot protein existence level 2. This is a copper-containing oxidase that functions in the formation of pigments such as melanins and other polyphenolic compounds. From Oryzias latipes (Japanese rice fish) (Japanese killifish).
    909..929     +  protein_bind   attB4: mutant version of attB; core recombination site for the Gateway® BP reaction BP Clonase™
    913..1032    +  protein_bind   attR1: mutant version of attR; recombination site for the Gateway® LR reaction LR Clonase™
   1073..1378    -  CDS            ccdB: CcdB, a bacterial toxin that poisons DNA gyrase; ccdB; Plasmids containing the ccdB gene cannot be propagated in standard E. coli strains.
   1383..1541    -  CDS            ccdA (fragment): CCDA_ECO57 - Also known as H, letA. Experimental evidence at protein level: Swiss-Prot protein existence level 1. Antitoxin component of a type II toxin-antitoxin (TA) system which inhibits the post-segregational killing (PSK) of plasmid-free cells, also referred to as a plasmid addiction system. Binds to and blocks the activity of CcdB; will also remove bound CcdB protein from the CcdB-GyrA complex by forming a CcdA-CcdB complex, a process termed rejuvenation. Functions as a transcriptional corepressor for the ccdAB operon, repression also requires CcdB (By similarity). From Escherichia coli
   1720..2379    -  CDS            CmR: chloramphenicol acetyltransferase; cat; confers resistance to chloramphenicol
   2380..2409    -  promoter       cat promoter (fragment): promoter of the E. coli cat gene encoding chloramphenicol acetyltransferase
   2433..2463    -  promoter       lac UV5 promoter: E. coli lac promoter with an "up" mutation
   2489..2612    -  protein_bind   attR3: mutant version of attR; recombination site for the Gateway® LR reaction LR Clonase™
   2616..2636    +  CDS            lacZα (fragment): LacZα fragment of β-galactosidase; lacZ fragment
   3227..3946    +  CDS            mCerulean: enhanced monomeric variant of CFP (Rizzo et al., 2004) mammalian codon-optimized
   3970..4177    +  polyA_signal   bGH poly(A) signal: bovine growth hormone polyadenylation signal
   4569..4609    -  misc_feature   MCS (fragment): pBluescript multiple cloning site
   4622..4640    -  promoter       T3 promoter: promoter for bacteriophage T3 RNA polymerase
   4685..4701    -  protein_bind   lac operator: The lac repressor binds to the lac operator to inhibit transcription in E. coli. This inhibition can be relieved by adding lactose or isopropyl-β-D-thiogalactopyranoside (IPTG). lac repressor encoded by lacI
   4709..4739    -  promoter       lac promoter: promoter for the E. coli lac operon
   4754..4775    -  protein_bind   CAP binding site: CAP binding activates transcription in the presence of cAMP. E. coli catabolite activator protein
   4788..4880    -  CDS            lacI (fragment): lac repressor; lacI; The lac repressor binds to the lac operator to inhibit transcription in E. coli. This inhibition can be relieved by adding lactose or isopropyl-β-D-thiogalactopyranoside (IPTG).
   5063..5651    -  rep_origin     ori: high-copy-number ColE1/pMB1/pBR322/pUC origin of replication
   5822..6682    -  CDS            AmpR: β-lactamase; bla; confers resistance to ampicillin, carbenicillin, and related antibiotics
   6683..6787    -  promoter       AmpR promoter: bla
>Addgene plasmid #64240 | pGGDestTol2LC-2sgRNA | depositor full sequence | sequence record 107699 | pGGDestTol2LC-2sgRNA sequence 6806 bps
CCACCTAAATTGTAAGCGTTAATATTTTGTTAAAATTCGCGTTAAATTTTTGTTAAATCAGCTCATTTTT
TAACCAATAGGCCGAAATCGGCAAAATCCCTTATAAATCAAAAGAATAGACCGAGATAGGGT
[37 nt withheld, positions 133-169]
AAAGAACGTGGACTCCAACGTCAAAGG
[49 nt withheld, positions 197-245]
T
[90 nt withheld, positions 247-336]
GCTGGCTAAGAACTCATCAGCCTCCCCGGTCCATCTACCCACGTACCAATGCACCAATTGGCCACAATGA
CGGCTACTACATGGTGCCATTCCTTCCTCTTTATAGGAATGGAGACTACCTCCTGTCCAACAAGGCTCTT
GGATACGAGTACGCCTACCTGTTGGACCCAGGTCATTGCACAACACCAGAAATGCCCTCTGATCTGCAAA
AGACGTGAATATCTGTTCAGACACCCATATCCACTCTGTTCCACACAGGTCAGAGGTTTGTCCAGGAGTT
CTTGACAGAGGTGTAAAAAGTACTCAAAAATTTTACTCAAGTGAAAGTACAAGTACTTAGGGAAAATTTT
ACTCAATTAAAAGTAAAAGTATCTGGCTAGAATCTTACTTGAGTAAAAGTAAAAAAGTACTCCATTAAAA
TTGTACTTGAGTATTAAGGAAGTAAAAGTAAAAGCAAGAAAGAAAACTAGAGATTCTTGTTTAAGCTTTT
AATCTCAAAAAACATTAAATGAAATGCATCAGTAGAGACCCTCGAGCAGGAAACAGCTATGACCATGATT
ACGCCAAGCTATCAACTTTGTATAGAAAAGTTGAACGAGAAACGTAAAATGATATAAATATCAATATATT
AAATTAGATTTTGCATAAAAAACAGACTACATAATACTGTAAAACACAACATATCCAGTCACTATGGTCG
ACCTGCAGACTGGCTGTGTATAAGGGAGCCTGACATTTATATTCCCCAGAACATCAGGTTAATGGCGTTT
TTGATGTCATTTTCGCGGTGGCTGAGATCAGCCACTTCTTCCCCGATAACGGAGACCGGCACACTGGCCA
TATCGGTGGTCATCATGCGCCAGCTTTCATCCCCGATATGCACCACCGGGTAAAGTTCACGGGGGACTTT
ATCTGACAGCAGACGTGCACTGGCCAGGGGGATCACCATCCGTCGCCCGGGCGTGTCAATAATATCACTC
TGTACATCCACAAACAGACGATAACGGCTCTCTCTTTTATAGGTGTAAACCTTAAACTGCATTTCACCAG
CCCCTGTTCTCGTCGGCAAAAGAGCCGTTCATTTCAATAAACCGGGCGACCTCAGCCATCCCTTCCTGAT
TTTCCGCTTTCCAGCGTTCGGCACGCAGACGACGGGCTTCATTCTGCATGGTTGTGCTTACCGAACCGGA
GATATTGACATCATATATGCCTTGAGCAACTGATAGCTGTCGCTGTCAACTGTCACTGTAATACGCTGCT
TCATAGCATACCTCTTTTTGACATACTTCGGGTATACATATCAGTATATATTCTTATACCGCAAAAATCA
GCGCGCAAATACGCATACTGTTATCTGGCTTTTAGTAAGCCGGATCCTCTAGATTACGCCCCGCCCTGCC
ACTCATCGCAGTACTGTTGTAATTCATTAAGCATTCTGCCGACATGGAAGCCATCACAAACGGCATGATG
AACCTGAATCGCCAGCGGCATCAGCACCTTGTCGCCTTGCGTATAATATTTGCCCATGGTGAAAACGGGG
GCGAAGAAGTTGTCCATATTGGCCACGTTTAAATCAAAACTGGTGAAACTCACCCAGGGATTGGCTGAGA
CGAAAAACATATTCTCAATAAACCCTTTAGGGAAATAGGCCAGGTTTTCACCGTAACACGCCACATCTTG
CGAATATATGTGTAGAAACTGCCGGAAATCGTCGTGGTATTCACTCCAGAGCGATGAAAACGTTTCAGTT
TGCTCATGGAAAACGGTGTAACAAGGGTGAACACTATCCCATATCACCAGCTCACCGTCTTTCATTGCCA
TACGGAATTCCGGATGAGCATTCATCAGGCGGGCAAGAATGTGAATAAAGGCCGGATAAAACTTGTGCTT
ATTTTTCTTTACGGTCTTTAAAAAGGCCGTAATATCCAGCTGAACGGTCTGGTTATAGGTACATTGAGCA
ACTGACTGAAATGCCTCAAAATGTTCTTTACGATGCCATTGGGATATATCAACGGTGGTATATCCAGTGA
TTTTTTTCTCCATTTTAGCTTCCTTAGCTCCTGAAAATCTCGACGGATCCTAACTCAAAATCCACACATT
ATACGAGCCGGAAGCATAAAGTGTAAAGCCTGGGGGTGCCTAATGCGGCCGCCATAGTGACTGGATATGT
TGTGTTTTACAGTATTATGTAGTCTGTTTTTTATGCAAAATCTAATTTAATATATTGATATTTATATCAT
TTTACGTTTCTCGTTCAACTTTATTATACATAGTTGATAATTCACTGGCCGTCGTTTTACGGTACGCTAG
GTCTCTCTCAGTACCATTAATAGTGTGCATTCAGTGCAGGATGTTATGTATTTATTTTCTGTAGTGCAAA
CTTTTTCAAAGAATTTTCCAGTCTAAGCTTTTCAGTCAAGAAAAAAAAAAAGCGATTGATTATCTGTGAT
ATTTAAAAAAATTAGCTCTTAAATCTGGTGAACCAAGTGGCCACAACACATTAAATACTGACGTTCTACA
GCCATGTAGCTTCATCTGGTCTGGTTTGTTTTGGCAGGCACTTATTTTCCGGTGATAGTTGGCCACAAGA
GTATTGTCTGAGCCATTCAGTGCTAGACTGTCATTCTCAGGTCAGAGTCCACCCCGCTGATTCTGCTGAC
AACACTGTTCCCACCATGAGATAATGCCATTCCAGAGAGATCCATTTGTAAGCCCCTCTTTCTGCAGCAC
AGGTATATAACCAGGGGTCTGCCTCCACTAAGGCCGGCACACATCATTTGGGGATCTTTGTACTGTACTA
GCCTCTATTAGCCTCCTACTTGCGTTCAGTTCACATCTTTTGTTCATCAGGTGCAATAAGTTACAGTAAG
GAGTTACCAGGTCTGACAACATGGTGAGCAAGGGCGAGGAGCTGTTCACCGGGGTGGTGCCCATCCTGGT
CGAGCTGGACGGCGACGTAAACGGCCACAAGTTCAGCGTGTCCGGCGAGGGCGAGGGCGATGCCACCTAC
GGCAAGCTGACCCTGAAGTTCATCTGCACCACCGGCAAGCTGCCCGTGCCCTGGCCCACCCTCGTGACCA
CCCTGACCTGGGGCGTGCAGTGCTTCGCCCGCTACCCCGACCACATGAAGCAGCACGACTTCTTCAAGTC
CGCCATGCCCGAAGGCTACGTCCAGGAGCGCACCATCTTCTTCAAGGACGACGGCAACTACAAGACCCGC
GCCGAGGTGAAGTTCGAGGGCGACACCCTGGTGAACCGCATCGAGCTGAAGGGCATCGACTTCAAGGAGG
ACGGCAACATCCTGGGGCACAAGCTGGAGTACAACGCCATCAGCGACAACGTCTATATCACCGCCGACAA
GCAGAAGAACGGCATCAAGGCCAACTTCAAGATCCGCCACAACATCGAGGACGGCAGCGTGCAGCTCGCC
GACCACTACCAGCAGAACACCCCCATCGGCGACGGCCCCGTGCTGCTGCCCGACAACCACTACCTGAGCA
CCCAGTCCAAGCTGAGCAAAGACCCCAACGAGAAGCGCGATCACATGGTCCTGCTGGAGTTCGTGACCGC
CGCCGGGATCACTCTCGGCATGGACGAGCTGTACAAGTAAAGCGGCCCGCTGATCAGCCTCGACTGTGCC
TTCTAGTTGCCAGCCATCTGTTGTTTGCCCCTCCCCCGTGCCTTCCTTGACCCTGGAAGGTGCCACTCCC
ACTGTCCTTTCCTAATAAAATGAGGAAATTGCATCGCATTGTCTGAGTAGGTGTCATTCTATTCTGGGGG
GTGGGGTGGGGCAGGACAGCAAGGGGGAGGATTGGGAAGACAATAGCAGGCATGCTGGGGAGAGATCGCC
GCCACCCACTTCCAAAGGACCAATGAACATGTCTGACCAATTTCATATAATGTGAAAACGATTTTCATAG
GCAGAATAAATAACATTTAAATTAAACTGGGCATCAGCGCAATTCAATTGGTTTGGTAATAGCAAGGGAA
AATAGAATGAAGTGATCTCCAAAAAATAAGTACTTTTTGACTGTAAATAAAATTGTAAGGAGTAAAAAGT
ACTTTTTTTTCTAAAAAAATGTAATTAAGTAAAAGTAAAAGTATTGATTTTTAATTGTACTCAAGTAAAG
TAAAAATCCCCAAAAATAATACTTAAGTACAGTAATCAAGTAAAATTACTCAAGTACTTTACACCTCTGG
TTCTTGACCCCCTACCTTCAGCAAGCCCAGCAGATCCACTAGTTCTAGAGCGGCCGCCACCGCGGTGGAG
CTCCAGCTTTTGTTCCCTTTAGTGAGGGTTAATTGCGCGCTTGGCGTAATCATGGTCATAGCTGTTTCCT
GTGTGAAATTGTTATCCGCTCACAATTCCACACAACATACGAGCCGGAAGCATAAAGTGTAAAGCCTGGG
GTGCCTAATGAGTGAGCTAACTCACATTAATTGCGTTGCGCTCACTGCCCGCTTTCCAGTCGGGAAACCT
GTCGTGCCAGCTGCATTAATGAATCGGCCAACGCGCGGGGAGAGGCGGTTTGCGTATTGGGCGCTCTTCC
GCTTCCTCGCTCACTGACTCGCTGCGCTCGGTCGTTCGGCTGCGGCGAGCGGTATCAGCTCACTCAAAGG
CGGTAATACGGTTATCCACAGAATCAGGGGATAACGCAGGAAAGAACATGTGAGCAAAAGGCCAGCAAAA
GGCCAGGAACCGTAAAAAGGCCGCGTTGCTGGCGTTTTTCCATAGGCTCCGCCCCCCTGACGAGCATCAC
AAAAATCGACGCTCAAGTCAGAGGTGGCGAAACCCGACAGGACTATAAAGATACCAGGCGTTTCCCCCTG
GAAGCTCCCTCGTGCGCTCTCCTGTTCCGACCCTGCCGCTTACCGGATACCTGTCCGCCTTTCTCCCTTC
GGGAAGCGTGGCGCTTTCTCATAGCTCACGCTGTAGGTATCTCAGTTCGGTGTAGGTCGTTCGCTCCAAG
CTGGGCTGTGTGCACGAACCCCCCGTTCAGCCCGACCGCTGCGCCTTATCCGGTAACTATCGTCTTGAGT
CCAACCCGGTAAGACACGACTTATCGCCACTGGCAGCAGCCACTGGTAACAGGATTAGCAGAGCGAGGTA
TGTAGGCGGTGCTACAGAGTTCTTGAAGTGGTGGCCTAACTACGGCTACACTAGAAGGACAGTATTTGGT
ATCTGCGCTCTGCTGAAGCCAGTTACCTTCGGAAAAAGAGTTGGTAGCTCTTGATCCGGCAAACAAACCA
CCGCTGGTAGCGGTGGTTTTTTTGTTTGCAAGCAGCAGATTACGCGCAGAAAAAAAGGATCTCAAGAAGA
TCCTTTGATCTTTTCTACGGGGTCTGACGCTCAGTGGAACGAAAACTCACGTTAAGGGATTTTGGTCATG
AGATTATCAAAAAGGATCTTCACCTAGATCCTTTTAAATTAAAAATGAAGTTTTAAATCAATCTAAAGTA
TATATGAGTAAACTTGGTCTGACAGTTACCAATGCTTAATCAGTGAGGCACCTATCTCAGCGATCTGTCT
ATTTCGTTCATCCATAGTTGCCTGACTCCCCGTCGTGTAGATAACTACGATACGGGAGGGCTTACCATCT
GGCCCCAGTGCTGCAATGATACCGCGGGACCCACGCTCACCGGCTCCAGATTTATCAGCAATAAACCAGC
CAGCCGGAAGGGCCGAGCGCAGAAGTGGTCCTGCAACTTTATCCGCCTCCATCCAGTCTATTAATTGTTG
CCGGGAAGCTAGAGTAAGTAGTTCGCCAGTTAATAGTTTGCGCAACGTTGTTGCCATTGCTACAGGCATC
GTGGTGTCACGCTCGTCGTTTGGTATGGCTTCATTCAGCTCCGGTTCCCAACGATCAAGGCGAGTTACAT
GATCCCCCATGTTGTGCAAAAAAGCGGTTAGCTCCTTCGGTCCTCCGATCGTTGTCAGAAGTAAGTTGGC
CGCAGTGTTATCACTCATGGTTATGGCAGCACTGCATAATTCTCTTACTGTCATGCCATCCGTAAGATGC
TTTTCTGTGACTGGTGAGTACTCAACCAAGTCATTCTGAGAATAGTGTATGCGGCGACCGAGTTGCTCTT
GCCCGGCGTCAATACGGGATAATACCGCGCCACATAGCAGAACTTTAAAAGTGCTCATCATTGGAAAACG
TTCTTCGGGGCGAAAACTCTCAAGGATCTTACCGCTGTTGAGATCCAGTTCGATGTAACCCACTCGTGCA
CCCAACTGATCTTCAGCATCTTTTACTTTCACCAGCGTTTCTGGGTGAGCAAAAACAGGAAGGCAAAATG
CCGCAAAAAAGGGAATAAGGGCGACACGGAAATGTTGAATACTCATACTCTTCCTTTTTCAATATTATTG
AAGCATTTATCAGGGTTATTGTCTCATGAGCGGATACATATTTGAATGTATTTAGAAAAATAAACAAATA
GGGGTTCCGCGCACATTTCCCCGAAAAGTG
