>Addgene plasmid #64240 | pGGDestTol2LC-2sgRNA | addgene partial sequence | sequence record 111364 | ccdB-Fwd 5'-GCATGATGACCACCGATATG-3'
GCTGATCTCAGCCACCGCGAAAATGACATCAAAAACGCCATTAACCTGATGTTCTGGGGAATATAAATGT
CAGGCTCCCTTATACACAGCCAGTCTGCAGGTCGACCATAGTGACTGGATATGTTGTGTTTTACAGTATT
ATGTAGTCTGTTTTTTATGCAAAATCTAATTTAATATATTGATATTTATATCATTTTACGTTTCTCGTTC
AACTTTTCTATACAAAGTTGATAGCTTGGCGTAATCATGGTCATAGCTGTTTCCTGCTCGAGGGTCTCTA
CTGATGCATTTCATTTAATGTTTTTTGAGATTAAAAGCTTAAACAAGAATCTCTAGTTTTCTTTCTTGCT
TTTACTTTTACTTCCTTAATACTCAAGTACAATTTTAATGGAGTACTTTTTTACTTTTACTCAAGTAAGA
TTCTAGCCAGATACTTTTACTTTTAATTGAGTAAAATTTTCCCTAAGTACTTGTACTTTCACTTGAGTAA
AATTTTTGAGTACTTTTTACACCTCTGTCAAGAACTCCTGGACAAACCTCTGACCTGTGTGGAACAGAGT
GGATATGGGTGTCTGAACAGATATTCACGTCTTTTGCAGATCAGAGGGCATTTCTGGTGTTGTGCAATGA
CCTGGGTCCAACAGGTAGGCGTACTCGTATCCAAGAGCATTGTTGGACAGGAGGTAGTCTCCATTCCTAT
AAAGAGGAAGGAATGGCACCATGTAGTAGCCGTCATTGTGGCCAATTGGTGCATTGGTACGTGGGTAGAT
GGACCGGGG
