>Addgene plasmid #64240 | pGGDestTol2LC-2sgRNA | addgene partial sequence | sequence record 111385 | CAT-R 5'-GCAACTGACTGAAATGCCTC-3'
GGTATATCCAGTGATTTTTTTCTCCATTTTAGCTTCCTTAGCTCCTGAAAATCTCGACGGATCCTAACTC
AAAATCCACACATTATACGAGCCGGAAGCATAAAGTGTAAAGCCTGGGGTGCCTAATGCGGCCGCCATAG
TGACTGGATATGTTGTGTTTTACAGTATTATGTAGTCTGTTTTTTATGCAAAATCTAATTTAATATATTG
ATATTTATATCATTTTACGTTTCTCGTTCAACTTTATTATACATAGTTGATAATTCACTGGCCGTCGTTT
TACGGTACGCTAGGTCTCTCTCAGTACCATTAATAGTGTGCATTCAGTGCAGGATGTTATGTATTTATTT
TCTGTAGTGCAAACTTTTTCAAAGAATTTTCCAGTCTAAGCTTTTCAGTCAAGAAAAAAAAAAAGCGATT
GATTATCTGTGATATTTAAAAAAATTAGCTCTTAAATCTGGTGAACCAAGTGGCCACAACACATTAAATA
CTGACGTTCTACAGCCATGTAGCTTCATCTGGTCTGGTTTGTTTTGGCAGGCACTTATTTTCCGGTGATA
GTTGGCCACAAGAGTATTGTCTGAGCCATTCAGTGCTAGACTGTCATTCTCAGGTCAGAGTCCACCCCGC
TGATTCTGCTGACAACACTGTTCCCACCATGAGATAATGCCATTCCAGAGAGATCCATTTGTAAGCCCCT
CTTTCTGCAGCACAGGTATATAACCAGGGGTCTGCCTCCACTAAGGCCGGCACA
